Addgene plasmid #91210: pTC303
Purpose: protoplast vector expressing 2 gRNAs targeting tomato ARF8A (AtU6 and AtSL7 promoters)
Depositing lab: Daniel Voytas. Depositing organization: University of Minnesota. Publication: A multi-purpose toolkit to enable advanced genome engineering in plants. Cermak T, Curtin SJ, Gil-Humanes J, Cegan R, Kono TJY, Konecna E, Belanto JJ, Starker CG, Mathre JW, Greenstein RL, Voytas DF. Plant Cell. 2017 May 18. pii: tpc.00922.2016. doi: 10.1105/tpc.16.00922. PubMed 28522548.
Backbone
  Vector backbone: pTRANS_100
  Vector type: Plant Expression, CRISPR
Growth in bacteria
  Bacterial resistance: Spectinomycin, 50 μg/mL
  Growth temperature: 37°C
  Growth strain: DH5alpha
  Copy number: High Copy
Gene/Insert
  Gene/Insert name: 2 gRNAs targeting tomato ARF8A
  gRNA/shRNA sequence: gRNA9: GCTGCCAGCCTGATCTTTGA, gRNA10: GTAAAGTTTTCTGGTTAATT
  Cloning method: Restriction Enzyme; 5′ cloning site unknown (unknown if destroyed); 3′ cloning site unknown (unknown if destroyed)
  Sequencing primers: 5′ unknown
Terms and licenses: Academic/Nonprofit Terms; Industry Terms: Not Available to Industry
How to cite: pTC303 was a gift from Daniel Voytas (Addgene plasmid # 91210 ; http://n2t.net/addgene:91210 ; RRID:Addgene_91210)
