[The description below was written by a language model from this plasmid's Addgene catalogue record and pLannotate feature annotations shown in this document.]
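Description:
pTC303 is a plant CRISPR/Cas9 expression plasmid built on the pTRANS_100 backbone and described in the record as a protoplast vector, meaning it is intended for direct DNA delivery and transient expression in plant cells; consistent with this, no T-DNA borders or plant selectable marker are annotated. It is about 8.4 kb, replicates in E. coli at high copy from a ColE1/pUC-type origin, and is selected with spectinomycin through an aadA (SmR) aminoglycoside adenylyltransferase gene. Just upstream of that marker the annotation picks up fragments of a class 1 integron Pc promoter and of a gentamicin acetyltransferase gene. These are probably remnants of the integron-derived resistance cassette, with the Pc element likely driving aadA expression, rather than functional parts of the payload.

Although the catalogue entry lists only the guide RNAs as the insert, the feature table shows that the plasmid also carries the nuclease: a Streptococcus pyogenes Cas9 coding sequence driven by the strong constitutive CaMV 35S promoter and terminated by the Arabidopsis HSP18.2 terminator. Downstream lie two separate guide RNA cassettes, each ending in an S. pyogenes gRNA scaffold. According to the stated purpose, one is transcribed from the Arabidopsis U6 promoter (detected as a short fragment in the annotation) and the other from the promoter recorded as AtSL7, which is not annotated in the feature table. Both guides, gRNA9 and gRNA10, target the tomato ARF8A gene. Expressing two guides together with Cas9 from a single plasmid allows simultaneous cleavage at two sites in the locus, which can be used to assess editing activity in protoplasts. The plasmid belongs to a modular toolkit for plant genome engineering.
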