Features (pLannotate 1.2.2; 10 found; start..end, strand, type, name):
     84..672     +  rep_origin     ori: high-copy-number ColE1/pMB1/pBR322/pUC origin of replication
   1389..1730    +  promoter       CaMV 35S promoter: strong constitutive promoter from cauliflower mosaic virus
   1768..5871    +  CDS            cas9: CAS9_STRP1 - Also known as csn1 From Streptococcus pyogenes serotype M1.
   5915..6163    +  terminator     HSP terminator: efficient transcription terminator from the Arabidopsis thaliana heat shock protein 18.2 gene (Nagaya et al., 2010)
   6560..6576    +  promoter       AtU6 promoter (fragment): consensus promoter from the three Arabidopsis U6 snRNA genes (Waibel and Filipowicz, 1990; Nekrasov et al., 2013)
   6652..6727    +  misc_RNA       gRNA scaffold: guide RNA scaffold for the Streptococcus pyogenes CRISPR/Cas9 system
   7085..7160    +  misc_RNA       gRNA scaffold: guide RNA scaffold for the Streptococcus pyogenes CRISPR/Cas9 system
   7334..7357    +  promoter       Pc promoter (fragment): intI1 (promoter lies within the coding sequence); class 1 integron promoter
   7533..7589    +  CDS            GmR (fragment): gentamycin acetyltransferase; aacC1; confers resistance to gentamycin
   7596..8387    +  CDS            SmR: aminoglycoside adenylyltransferase (Murphy, 1985); aadA; confers resistance to spectinomycin and streptomycin
>Addgene plasmid #91210 | pTC303 | addgene full sequence | sequence record 182461 | Addgene NGS Result
CACCCATGACCAAAATCCCTTAACGTGAGTTACGCGTCGTTCCACTGAGCGTCAGACCCCGTAGAAAAGA
TCAAAGGATCTTCTTGAGATCCTTTTTTTCTGCGCGTAATCTGCTGCTTGCAAACAAAAAAACCACCGCT
ACCAGCGGTGGTTTGTTTGCCGGATCAAGAGCTACCAACTCTTTTTCCGAAGGTAACTGGCTTCAGCAGA
GCGCAGATACCAAATACTGTTCTTCTAGTGTAGCCGTAGTTAGGCCACCACTTCAAGAACTCTGTAGCAC
CGCCTACATACCTCGCTCTGCTAATCCTGTTACCAGTGGCTGCTGCCAGTGGCGATAAGTCGTGTCTTAC
CGGGTTGGACTCAAGACGATAGTTACCGGATAAGGCGCAGCGGTCGGGCTGAACGGGGGGTTCGTGCACA
CAGCCCAGCTTGGAGCGAACGACCTACACCGAACTGAGATACCTACAGCGTGAGCTATGAGAAAGCGCCA
CGCTTCCCGAAGGGAGAAAGGCGGACAGGTATCCGGTAAGCGGCAGGGTCGGAACAGGAGAGCGCACGAG
GGAGCTTCCAGGGGGAAACGCCTGGTATCTTTATAGTCCTGTCGGGTTTCGCCACCTCTGACTTGAGCGT
CGATTTTTGTGATGCTCGTCAGGGGGGCGGAGCCTATGGAAAAACGCCAGCAACGCGGCCTTTTTACGGT
TCCTGGCCTTTTGCTGGCCTTTTGCTCACATGTTCTTTCCTGCGTTATCCCCTGATTCTGTGGATAACCG
TATTACCGCCTTTGAGTGAGCTGATACCGCTCGCCGCAGCCGAACGACCGAGCGCAGCGAGTCAGTGAGC
GAGGAAGCGGGAGAGCGCCCATATGCGCACTCCTCGCATGCGGCGCGCCGATCGGCGCGCCAGATTTGCC
TTTTCAATTTCAGAAAGAATGCTAACCCACAGATGGTTAGAGAGGCTTACGCAGCAGGTATCATCAAGAC
GATCTACCCGAGCAATAATCTCCAGGAAATCAAATACCTTCCCAAGAAGGTTAAAGATGCAGTCAAAAGA
TTCAGGACTAACTGCATCAAGAACACAGAGAAAGATATATTTCTCAAGATCAGAAGTACTATTCCAGTAT
GGACGATTCAAGGCTTGCTTCACAAACCAAGGCAAGTAATAGAGATTGGAGTCTCTAAAAAGGTAGTTCC
CACTGAATCAAAGGCCATGGAGTCAAAGATTCAAATAGAGGACCTAACAGAACTCGCCGTAAAGACTGGC
GAACAGTTCATACAGAGTCTCTTACGACTCAATGACAAGAAGAAAATCTTCGTCAACATGGTGGAGCACG
ACACACTTGTCTACTCCAAAAATATCAAAGATACAGTCTCAGAAGACCAAAGGGCAATTGAGACTTTTCA
ACAAAGGGTAATATCCGGAAACCTCCTCGGATTCCATTGCCCAGCTATCTGTCACTTTATTGTGAAGATA
GTGGAAAAGGAAGGTGGCTCCTACAAATGCCATCATTGCGATAAAGGAAAGGCCATCGTTGAAGATGCCT
CTGCCGACAGTGGTCCCAAAGATGGACCCCCACCCACGAGGAGCATCGTGGAAAAAGAAGACGTTCCAAC
CACGTCTTCAAAGCAAGTGGATTGATGTGATATCTCCACTGACGTAAGGGATGACGCACAATCCCACTAT
CCTTCGCAAGACCCTTCCTCTATATAAGGAAGTTCATTTCATTTGGAGAGAACACGGGGGACTCCTGCAG
GTAGATCGCTCGTCGACATGGATAAGAAGTACTCTATCGGACTCGATATCGGAACTAACTCTGTGGGATG
GGCTGTGATCACCGATGAGTACAAGGTGCCATCTAAGAAGTTCAAGGTTCTCGGAAACACCGATAGGCAC
TCTATCAAGAAAAACCTTATCGGTGCTCTCCTCTTCGATTCTGGTGAAACTGCTGAGGCTACCAGACTCA
AGAGAACCGCTAGAAGAAGGTACACCAGAAGAAAGAACAGGATCTGCTACCTCCAAGAGATCTTCTCTAA
CGAGATGGCTAAAGTGGATGATTCATTCTTCCACAGGCTCGAAGAGTCATTCCTCGTGGAAGAAGATAAG
AAGCACGAGAGGCACCCTATCTTCGGAAACATCGTTGATGAGGTGGCATACCACGAGAAGTACCCTACTA
TCTACCACCTCAGAAAGAAGCTCGTTGATTCTACTGATAAGGCTGATCTCAGGCTCATCTACCTCGCTCT
CGCTCACATGATCAAGTTCAGAGGACACTTCCTCATCGAGGGTGATCTCAACCCTGATAACTCTGATGTG
GATAAGTTGTTCATCCAGCTCGTGCAGACCTACAACCAGCTTTTCGAAGAGAACCCTATCAACGCTTCAG
GTGTGGATGCTAAGGCTATCCTCTCTGCTAGGCTCTCTAAGTCAAGAAGGCTTGAGAACCTCATTGCTCA
GCTCCCTGGTGAGAAGAAGAACGGACTTTTCGGAAACTTGATCGCTCTCTCTCTCGGACTCACCCCTAAC
TTCAAGTCTAACTTCGATCTCGCTGAGGATGCAAAGCTCCAGCTCTCAAAGGATACCTACGATGATGATC
TCGATAACCTCCTCGCTCAGATCGGAGATCAGTACGCTGATTTGTTCCTCGCTGCTAAGAACCTCTCTGA
TGCTATCCTCCTCAGTGATATCCTCAGAGTGAACACCGAGATCACCAAGGCTCCACTCTCAGCTTCTATG
ATCAAGAGATACGATGAGCACCACCAGGATCTCACACTTCTCAAGGCTCTTGTTAGACAGCAGCTCCCAG
AGAAGTACAAAGAGATTTTCTTCGATCAGTCTAAGAACGGATACGCTGGTTACATCGATGGTGGTGCATC
TCAAGAAGAGTTCTACAAGTTCATCAAGCCTATCCTCGAGAAGATGGATGGAACCGAGGAACTCCTCGTG
AAGCTCAATAGAGAGGATCTTCTCAGAAAGCAGAGGACCTTCGATAACGGATCTATCCCTCATCAGATCC
ACCTCGGAGAGTTGCACGCTATCCTTAGAAGGCAAGAGGATTTCTACCCATTCCTCAAGGATAACAGGGA
AAAGATTGAGAAGATTCTCACCTTCAGAATCCCTTACTACGTGGGACCTCTCGCTAGAGGAAACTCAAGA
TTCGCTTGGATGACCAGAAAGTCTGAGGAAACCATCACCCCTTGGAACTTCGAAGAGGTGGTGGATAAGG
GTGCTAGTGCTCAGTCTTTCATCGAGAGGATGACCAACTTCGATAAGAACCTTCCAAACGAGAAGGTGCT
CCCTAAGCACTCTTTGCTCTACGAGTACTTCACCGTGTACAACGAGTTGACCAAGGTTAAGTACGTGACC
GAGGGAATGAGGAAGCCTGCTTTTTTGTCAGGTGAGCAAAAGAAGGCTATCGTTGATCTCTTGTTCAAGA
CCAACAGAAAGGTGACCGTGAAGCAGCTCAAAGAGGATTACTTCAAGAAAATCGAGTGCTTCGATTCAGT
TGAGATTTCTGGTGTTGAGGATAGGTTCAACGCATCTCTCGGAACCTACCACGATCTCCTCAAGATCATT
AAGGATAAGGATTTCTTGGATAACGAGGAAAACGAGGATATCTTGGAGGATATCGTTCTTACCCTCACCC
TCTTTGAAGATAGAGAGATGATTGAAGAAAGGCTCAAGACCTACGCTCATCTCTTCGATGATAAGGTGAT
GAAGCAGTTGAAGAGAAGAAGATACACTGGTTGGGGAAGGCTCTCAAGAAAGCTCATTAACGGAATCAGG
GATAAGCAGTCTGGAAAGACAATCCTTGATTTCCTCAAGTCTGATGGATTCGCTAACAGAAACTTCATGC
AGCTCATCCACGATGATTCTCTCACCTTTAAAGAGGATATCCAGAAGGCTCAGGTTTCAGGACAGGGTGA
TAGTCTCCATGAGCATATCGCTAACCTCGCTGGATCTCCTGCAATCAAGAAGGGAATCCTCCAGACTGTG
AAGGTTGTGGATGAGTTGGTGAAGGTGATGGGAAGGCATAAGCCTGAGAACATCGTGATCGAAATGGCTA
GAGAGAACCAGACCACTCAGAAGGGACAGAAGAACTCTAGGGAAAGGATGAAGAGGATCGAGGAAGGTAT
CAAAGAGCTTGGATCTCAGATCCTCAAAGAGCACCCTGTTGAGAACACTCAGCTCCAGAATGAGAAGCTC
TACCTCTACTACCTCCAGAACGGAAGGGATATGTATGTGGATCAAGAGTTGGATATCAACAGGCTCTCTG
ATTACGATGTTGATCATATCGTGCCACAGTCATTCTTGAAGGATGATTCTATCGATAACAAGGTGCTCAC
CAGGTCTGATAAGAACAGGGGTAAGAGTGATAACGTGCCAAGTGAAGAGGTTGTGAAGAAAATGAAGAAC
TATTGGAGGCAGCTCCTCAACGCTAAGCTCATCACTCAGAGAAAGTTCGATAACTTGACTAAGGCTGAGA
GGGGAGGACTCTCTGAATTGGATAAGGCAGGATTCATCAAGAGGCAGCTTGTGGAAACCAGGCAGATCAC
TAAGCACGTTGCACAGATCCTCGATTCTAGGATGAACACCAAGTACGATGAGAACGATAAGTTGATCAGG
GAAGTGAAGGTTATCACCCTCAAGTCAAAGCTCGTGTCTGATTTCAGAAAGGATTTCCAATTCTACAAGG
TGAGGGAAATCAACAACTACCACCACGCTCACGATGCTTACCTTAACGCTGTTGTTGGAACCGCTCTCAT
CAAGAAGTATCCTAAGCTCGAGTCAGAGTTCGTGTACGGTGATTACAAGGTGTACGATGTGAGGAAGATG
ATCGCTAAGTCTGAGCAAGAGATCGGAAAGGCTACCGCTAAGTATTTCTTCTACTCTAACATCATGAATT
TCTTCAAGACCGAGATTACCCTCGCTAACGGTGAGATCAGAAAGAGGCCACTCATCGAGACAAACGGTGA
AACAGGTGAGATCGTGTGGGATAAGGGAAGGGATTTCGCTACCGTTAGAAAGGTGCTCTCTATGCCACAG
GTGAACATCGTTAAGAAAACCGAGGTGCAGACCGGTGGATTCTCTAAAGAGTCTATCCTCCCTAAGAGGA
ACTCTGATAAGCTCATTGCTAGGAAGAAGGATTGGGACCCTAAGAAATACGGTGGTTTCGATTCTCCTAC
CGTGGCTTACTCTGTTCTCGTTGTGGCTAAGGTTGAGAAGGGAAAGAGTAAGAAGCTCAAGTCTGTTAAG
GAACTTCTCGGAATCACTATCATGGAAAGGTCATCTTTCGAGAAGAACCCAATCGATTTCCTCGAGGCTA
AGGGATACAAAGAGGTTAAGAAGGATCTCATCATCAAGCTCCCAAAGTACTCACTCTTCGAACTCGAGAA
CGGTAGAAAGAGGATGCTCGCTTCTGCTGGTGAGCTTCAAAAGGGAAACGAGCTTGCTCTCCCATCTAAG
TACGTTAACTTTCTTTACCTCGCTTCTCACTACGAGAAGTTGAAGGGATCTCCAGAAGATAACGAGCAGA
AGCAACTTTTCGTTGAGCAGCACAAGCACTACTTGGATGAGATCATCGAGCAGATCTCTGAGTTCTCTAA
AAGGGTGATCCTCGCTGATGCAAACCTCGATAAGGTGTTGTCTGCTTACAACAAGCACAGAGATAAGCCT
ATCAGGGAACAGGCAGAGAACATCATCCATCTCTTCACCCTTACCAACCTCGGTGCTCCTGCTGCTTTCA
AGTACTTCGATACAACCATCGATAGGAAGAGATACACCTCTACCAAAGAAGTGCTCGATGCTACCCTCAT
CCATCAGTCTATCACTGGACTCTACGAGACTAGGATCGATCTCTCACAGCTCGGTGGTGATTCAAGGGCT
GATCCTAAGAAGAAGAGGAAGGTTTGACTCGAGATATGAAGATGAAGATGAAATATTTGGTGTGTCAAAT
AAAAAGCTTGTGTGCTTAAGTTTGTGTTTTTTTCTTGGCTTGTTGTGTTATGAATTTGTGGCTTTTTCTA
ATATTAAATGAATGTAAGATCACATTATAATGAATAAACAAATGTTTCTATAATCCATTGTGAATGTTTT
GTTGGATCTCTTCTGCAGCATATAACTACTGTATGTGCTATGGTATGGACTATGGAATATGATTAAAGAT
AAGGAGCTCCGGTGACGGACCCATGGCTTCGTTGAACAACGGAAACTCGACTTGCCTTCCGCACAATACA
TCATTTCTTCTTAGCTTTTTTTCTTCTTCTTCGTTCATACAGTTTTTTTTTGTTTATCAGCTTACATTTT
CTTGAACCGTAGCTTTCGTTTTCTTCTTTTTAACTTTCCATTCGGAGTTTTTGTATCTTGTTTCATAGTT
TGTCCCAGGATTAGAATGATTAGGCATCGAACCTTCAAGAATTTGATTGAATAAAACATCTTCATTCTTA
AGATATGAAGATAATCTTCAAAAGGCCCCTGGGAATCTGAAAGAAGAGAAGCAGGCCCATTTATATGGGA
AAGAACAATAGTATTTCTTATATAGGCCCATTTAAGTTGAAAACAATCTTCAAAAGTCCCACATCGCTTA
GATAAGAAAACGAAGCTGAGTTTATATACAGCTAGAGTCGAAGTAGTGATTGCTGCCAGCCTGATCTTTG
AGTTTTAGAGCTAGAAATAGCAAGTTAAAATAAGGCTAGTCCGTTATCAACTTGAAAAAGTGGCACCGAG
TCGGTGCTTTTTTTCCCGGCGCCATGGATGTTGTTGTTACCAGAAAGTAAATAAATGTTCAATCTCTGAT
GTTCTCAAGTAAGTGAGTTTTATTGGGAATAATATTAACTTATGTTCTTCTTGCATTTGATTTCTTTGCC
GCTCTCTTCTTCTATCTTAAATCTGTGTATACTATTTCACTATTGGGCTTTTTATTAGTCTATAATGGGA
CTCAAAATAAGGCTTTGGCCCACATCAAAAAGATAAGTCACAAATCAAAACTAAATTCAGAGTCTTTTCT
CCCACATCGGTCACTGTACTCATTTTGTGTTTGTTTATATATTACACGAACCGATCTTTGGTACGTAAAG
TTTTCTGGTTAATTGTTTTAGAGCTAGAAATAGCAAGTTAAAATAAGGCTAGTCCGTTATCAACTTGAAA
AAGTGGCACCGAGTCGGTGCTTTTTTTCGCGCGTAGTCCTCGGTAATATCGCAGAACAAAAGTACCTGAT
ATCGAGTGTACTTCAAGTCACACCGGCGAGTGCCAGCCAGGACAGAAATGCCTCGACTTCGCTGCTACCC
AAGGTTGCCGGGTGACGCACACCGTGGAAACGGATGAAGGCACGAACCCAGTGGACATAAGCCTGTTCGG
TTCGTAAGCTGTAATGCAAGTAGCGTATGCGCTCACGCAACTGGTCCAGAACCTTGACCGAACGCAGCGG
TGGTAACGGCGCAGTGGCGGTTTTCATGGCTTGTTATGACTGTTTTTTTGGGGTACAGTCTATGCCTCGG
GCATCCAAGCAGCAAGCGCGTTACGCCGTGGGTCGATGTTTGATGTTATGGAGCAGCAACGATGTTACGC
AGCAGGGCAGTCGCCCTAAAACAAAGTTAAACATTATGAGGGAAGCGGTGATCGCCGAAGTATCGACTCA
ACTATCAGAGGTAGTTGGCGTCATCGAGCGCCATCTCGAACCGACGTTGCTGGCCGTACATTTGTACGGC
TCCGCAGTGGATGGCGGCCTGAAGCCACACAGTGATATTGATTTGCTGGTTACGGTGACCGTAAGGCTTG
ATGAAACAACGCGGCGAGCTTTGATCAACGACCTTTTGGAAACTTCGGCTTCCCCTGGAGAGAGCGAGAT
TCTCCGCGCTGTAGAAGTCACCATTGTTGTGCACGACGACATCATTCCGTGGCGTTATCCAGCTAAGCGC
GAACTGCAATTTGGAGAATGGCAGCGCAATGACATTCTTGCAGGTATCTTCGAGCCAGCCACGATCGACA
TTGATCTGGCTATCTTGCTGACAAAAGCAAGAGAACATAGCGTTGCCTTGGTAGGTCCAGCGGCGGAGGA
ACTCTTTGATCCGGTTCCTGAACAGGATCTATTTGAGGCGCTAAATGAAACCTTAACGCTATGGAACTCG
CCGCCCGACTGGGCTGGCGATGAGCGAAATGTAGTGCTTACGTTGTCCCGCATTTGGTACAGCGCAGTAA
CCGGCAAAATCGCGCCGAAGGATGTCGCTGCCGACTGGGCAATGGAGCGCCTGCCGGCCCAGTATCAGCC
CGTCATACTTGAAGCTAGACAGGCTTATCTTGGACAAGAAGAAGATCGCTTGGCCTCGCGCGCAGATCAG
TTGGAAGAATTTGTCCACTACGTGAAAGGCGAGATCACCAAGGTAGTCGGCAAATAACCCTCGAGC
